>Addgene plasmid #77447 | ITK gRNA (BRDN0001149258) | addgene full sequence | sequence record 187778 | Addgene Assembled Sequence
CCCGGGTGCAAAGATGGATAAAGTTTTAAACAGAGAGGAATCTTTGCAGCTAATGGACCTTCTAGGTCTT
GAAAGGAGTGGGAATTGGCTCCGGTGCCCGTCAGTGGGCAGAGCGCACATCGCCCACAGTCCCCGAGAAG
TTGGGGGGAGGGGTCGGCAATTGATCCGGTGCCTAGAGAAGGTGGCGCGGGGTAAACTGGGAAAGTGATG
TCGTGTACTGGCTCCGCCTTTTTCCCGAGGGTGGGGGAGAACCGTATATAAGTGCAGTAGTCGCCGTGAA
CGTTCTTTTTCGCAACGGGTTTGCCGCCAGAACACAGGTAAGTGCCGTGTGTGGTTCCCGCGGGCCTGGC
CTCTTTACGGGTTATGGCCCTTGCGTGCCTTGAATTACTTCCACCTGGCTGCAGTACGTGATTCTTGATC
CCGAGCTTCGGGTTGGAAGTGGGTGGGAGAGTTCGAGGCCTTGCGCTTAAGGAGCCCCTTCGCCTCGTGC
TTGAGTTGAGGCCTGGCCTGGGCGCTGGGGCCGCCGCGTGCGAATCTGGTGGCACCTTCGCGCCTGTCTC
GCTGCTTTCGATAAGTCTCTAGCCATTTAAAATTTTTGATGACCTGCTGCGACGCTTTTTTTCTGGCAAG
ATAGTCTTGTAAATGCGGGCCAAGATCTGCACACTGGTATTTCGGTTTTTGGGGCCGCGGGCGGCGACGG
GGCCCGTGCGTCCCAGCGCACATGTTCGGCGAGGCGGGGCCTGCGAGCGCGGCCACCGAGAATCGGACGG
GGGTAGTCTCAAGCTGGCCGGCCTGCTCTGGTGCCTGGCCTCGCGCCGCCGTGTATCGCCCCGCCCTGGG
CGGCAAGGCTGGCCCGGTCGGCACCAGTTGCGTGAGCGGAAAGATGGCCGCTTCCCGGCCCTGCTGCAGG
GAGCTCAAAATGGAGGACGCGGCGCTCGGGAGAGCGGGCGGGTGAGTCACCCACACAAAGGAAAAGGGCC
TTTCCGTCCTCAGCCGTCGCTTCATGTGACTCCACGGAGTACCGGGCGCCGTCCAGGCACCTCGATTAGT
TCTCGAGCTTTTGGAGTACGTCGTCTTTAGGTTGGGGGGAGGGGTTTTATGCGATGGAGTTTCCCCACAC
TGAGTGGGTGGAGACTGAAGTTAGGCCAGCTTGGCACTTGATGTAATTCTCCTTGGAATTTGCCCTTTTT
GAGTTTGGATCTTGGTTCATTCTCAAGCCTCAGACAGTGGTTCAAAGTTTTTTTCTTCCATTTCAGGTGT
CGTGACGTACGGCCACCATGACCGAGTACAAGCCCACGGTGCGCCTCGCCACCCGCGACGACGTCCCCAG
GGCCGTACGCACCCTCGCCGCCGCGTTCGCCGACTACCCCGCCACGCGCCACACCGTCGATCCGGACCGC
CACATCGAGCGGGTCACCGAGCTGCAAGAACTCTTCCTCACGCGCGTCGGGCTCGACATCGGCAAGGTGT
GGGTCGCGGACGACGGCGCCGCCGTGGCGGTCTGGACCACGCCGGAGAGCGTCGAAGCGGGGGCGGTGTT
CGCCGAGATCGGCCCGCGCATGGCCGAGTTGAGCGGTTCCCGGCTGGCCGCGCAGCAACAGATGGAAGGC
CTCCTGGCGCCGCACCGGCCCAAGGAGCCCGCGTGGTTCCTGGCCACCGTCGGAGTCTCGCCCGACCACC
AGGGCAAGGGTCTGGGCAGCGCCGTCGTGCTCCCCGGAGTGGAGGCGGCCGAGCGCGCCGGGGTGCCCGC
CTTCCTGGAGACCTCCGCGCCCCGCAACCTCCCCTTCTACGAGCGGCTCGGCTTCACCGTCACCGCCGAC
GTCGAGGTGCCCGAAGGACCGCGCACCTGGTGCATGACCCGCAAGCCCGGTGCCTGAACGCGTTAAGTCG
ACAATCAACCTCTGGATTACAAAATTTGTGAAAGATTGACTGGTATTCTTAACTATGTTGCTCCTTTTAC
GCTATGTGGATACGCTGCTTTAATGCCTTTGTATCATGCTATTGCTTCCCGTATGGCTTTCATTTTCTCC
TCCTTGTATAAATCCTGGTTGCTGTCTCTTTATGAGGAGTTGTGGCCCGTTGTCAGGCAACGTGGCGTGG
TGTGCACTGTGTTTGCTGACGCAACCCCCACTGGTTGGGGCATTGCCACCACCTGTCAGCTCCTTTCCGG
GACTTTCGCTTTCCCCCTCCCTATTGCCACGGCGGAACTCATCGCCGCCTGCCTTGCCCGCTGCTGGACA
GGGGCTCGGCTGTTGGGCACTGACAATTCCGTGGTGTTGTCGGGGAAATCATCGTCCTTTCCTTGGCTGC
TCGCCTGTGTTGCCACCTGGATTCTGCGCGGGACGTCCTTCTGCTACGTCCCTTCGGCCCTCAATCCAGC
GGACCTTCCTTCCCGCGGCCTGCTGCCGGCTCTGCGGCCTCTTCCGCGTCTTCGCCTTCGCCCTCAGACG
AGTCGGATCTCCCTTTGGGCCGCCTCCCCGCGTCGACTTTAAGACCAATGACTTACAAGGCAGCTGTAGA
TCTTAGCCACTTTTTAAAAGAAAAGGGGGGACTGGAAGGGCTAATTCACTCCCAACGAAGACAAGATCTG
CTTTTTGCTTGTACTGGGTCTCTCTGGTTAGACCAGATCTGAGCCTGGGAGCTCTCTGGCTAACTAGGGA
ACCCACTGCTTAAGCCTCAATAAAGCTTGCCTTGAGTGCTTCAAGTAGTGTGTGCCCGTCTGTTGTGTGA
CTCTGGTAACTAGAGATCCCTCAGACCCTTTTAGTCAGTGTGGAAAATCTCTAGCAGTACGTATAGTAGT
TCATGTCATCTTATTATTCAGTATTTATAACTTGCAAAGAAATGAATATCAGAGAGTGAGAGGAACTTGT
TTATTGCAGCTTATAATGGTTACAAATAAAGCAATAGCATCACAAATTTCACAAATAAAGCATTTTTTTC
ACTGCATTCTAGTTGTGGTTTGTCCAAACTCATCAATGTATCTTATCATGTCTGGCTCTAGCTATCCCGC
CCCTAACTCCGCCCATCCCGCCCCTAACTCCGCCCAGTTCCGCCCATTCTCCGCCCCATGGCTGACTAAT
TTTTTTTATTTATGCAGAGGCCGAGGCCGCCTCGGCCTCTGAGCTATTCCAGAAGTAGTGAGGAGGCTTT
TTTGGAGGCCTAGGGACGTACCCAATTCGCCCTATAGTGAGTCGTATTACGCGCGCTCACTGGCCGTCGT
TTTACAACGTCGTGACTGGGAAAACCCTGGCGTTACCCAACTTAATCGCCTTGCAGCACATCCCCCTTTC
GCCAGCTGGCGTAATAGCGAAGAGGCCCGCACCGATCGCCCTTCCCAACAGTTGCGCAGCCTGAATGGCG
AATGGG
[124 nt withheld, positions 3367-3490]
C
[91 nt withheld, positions 3492-3582]
A
[49 nt withheld, positions 3584-3632]
CCTTTGACGTTGGAGTCCACGTTCTTT
[37 nt withheld, positions 3660-3696]
ACCCTATCTCGGTCTATTCTTTTGATTTATAAGGGATTTTGCCGATTTCGGCCTATTGGTTAAAAAATGA
GCTGATTTAACAAAAATTTAACGCGAATTTTAACAAAATATTAACGCTTACAATTTAGGTGGCACTTTTC
GGGGAAATGTGCGCGGAACCCCTATTTGTTTATTTTTCTAAATACATTCAAATATGTATCCGCTCATGAG
ACAATAACCCTGATAAATGCTTCAATAATATTGAAAAAGGAAGAGTATGAGTATTCAACATTTCCGTGTC
GCCCTTATTCCCTTTTTTGCGGCATTTTGCCTTCCTGTTTTTGCTCACCCAGAAACGCTGGTGAAAGTAA
AAGATGCTGAAGATCAGTTGGGTGCACGAGTGGGTTACATCGAACTGGATCTCAACAGCGGTAAGATCCT
TGAGAGTTTTCGCCCCGAAGAACGTTTTCCAATGATGAGCACTTTTAAAGTTCTGCTATGTGGCGCGGTA
TTATCCCGTATTGACGCCGGGCAAGAGCAACTCGGTCGCCGCATACACTATTCTCAGAATGACTTGGTTG
AGTACTCACCAGTCACAGAAAAGCATCTTACGGATGGCATGACAGTAAGAGAATTATGCAGTGCTGCCAT
AACCATGAGTGATAACACTGCGGCCAACTTACTTCTGACAACGATCGGAGGACCGAAGGAGCTAACCGCT
TTTTTGCACAACATGGGGGATCATGTAACTCGCCTTGATCGTTGGGAACCGGAGCTGAATGAAGCCATAC
CAAACGACGAGCGTGACACCACGATGCCTGTAGCAATGGCAACAACGTTGCGCAAACTATTAACTGGCGA
ACTACTTACTCTAGCTTCCCGGCAACAATTAATAGACTGGATGGAGGCGGATAAAGTTGCAGGACCACTT
CTGCGCTCGGCCCTTCCGGCTGGCTGGTTTATTGCTGATAAATCTGGAGCCGGTGAGCGTGGGTCTCGCG
GTATCATTGCAGCACTGGGGCCAGATGGTAAGCCCTCCCGTATCGTAGTTATCTACACGACGGGGAGTCA
GGCAACTATGGATGAACGAAATAGACAGATCGCTGAGATAGGTGCCTCACTGATTAAGCATTGGTAACTG
TCAGACCAAGTTTACTCATATATACTTTAGATTGATTTAAAACTTCATTTTTAATTTAAAAGGATCTAGG
TGAAGATCCTTTTTGATAATCTCATGACCAAAATCCCTTAACGTGAGTTTTCGTTCCACTGAGCGTCAGA
CCCCGTAGAAAAGATCAAAGGATCTTCTTGAGATCCTTTTTTTCTGCGCGTAATCTGCTGCTTGCAAACA
AAAAAACCACCGCTACCAGCGGTGGTTTGTTTGCCGGATCAAGAGCTACCAACTCTTTTTCCGAAGGTAA
CTGGCTTCAGCAGAGCGCAGATACCAAATACTGTTCTTCTAGTGTAGCCGTAGTTAGGCCACCACTTCAA
GAACTCTGTAGCACCGCCTACATACCTCGCTCTGCTAATCCTGTTACCAGTGGCTGCTGCCAGTGGCGAT
AAGTCGTGTCTTACCGGGTTGGACTCAAGACGATAGTTACCGGATAAGGCGCAGCGGTCGGGCTGAACGG
GGGGTTCGTGCACACAGCCCAGCTTGGAGCGAACGACCTACACCGAACTGAGATACCTACAGCGTGAGCT
ATGAGAAAGCGCCACGCTTCCCGAAGGGAGAAAGGCGGACAGGTATCCGGTAAGCGGCAGGGTCGGAACA
GGAGAGCGCACGAGGGAGCTTCCAGGGGGAAACGCCTGGTATCTTTATAGTCCTGTCGGGTTTCGCCACC
TCTGACTTGAGCGTCGATTTTTGTGATGCTCGTCAGGGGGGCGGAGCCTATGGAAAAACGCCAGCAACGC
GGCCTTTTTACGGTTCCTGGCCTTTTGCTGGCCTTTTGCTCACATGTTCTTTCCTGCGTTATCCCCTGAT
TCTGTGGATAACCGTATTACCGCCTTTGAGTGAGCTGATACCGCTCGCCGCAGCCGAACGACCGAGCGCA
GCGAGTCAGTGAGCGAGGAAGCGGAAGAGCGCCCAATACGCAAACCGCCTCTCCCCGCGCGTTGGCCGAT
TCATTAATGCAGCTGGCACGACAGGTTTCCCGACTGGAAAGCGGGCAGTGAGCGCAACGCAATTAATGTG
AGTTAGCTCACTCATTAGGCACCCCAGGCTTTACACTTTATGCTTCCGGCTCGTATGTTGTGTGGAATTG
TGAGCGGATAACAATTTCACACAGGAAACAGCTATGACCATGATTACGCCAAGCGCGCAATTAACCCTCA
CTAAAGGGAACAAAAGCTGGAGCTGCAAGCTTAATGTAGTCTTATGCAATACTCTTGTAGTCTTGCAACA
TGGTAACGATGAGTTAGCAACATGCCTTACAAGGAGAGAAAAAGCACCGTGCATGCCGATTGGTGGAAGT
AAGGTGGTACGATCGTGCCTTATTAGGAAGGCAACAGACGGGTCTGACATGGATTGGACGAACCACTGAA
TTGCCGCATTGCAGAGATATTGTATTTAAGTGCCTAGCTCGATACATAAACGGGTCTCTCTGGTTAGACC
AGATCTGAGCCTGGGAGCTCTCTGGCTAACTAGGGAACCCACTGCTTAAGCCTCAATAAAGCTTGCCTTG
AGTGCTTCAAGTAGTGTGTGCCCGTCTGTTGTGTGACTCTGGTAACTAGAGATCCCTCAGACCCTTTTAG
TCAGTGTGGAAAATCTCTAGCAGTGGCGCCCGAACAGGGACTTGAAAGCGAAAGGGAAACCAGAGGAGCT
CTCTCGACGCAGGACTCGGCTTGCTGAAGCGCGCACGGCAAGAGGCGAGGGGCGGCGACTGGTGAGTACG
CCAAAAATTTTGACTAGCGGAGGCTAGAAGGAGAGAGATGGGTGCGAGAGCGTCAGTATTAAGCGGGGGA
GAATTAGATCGCGATGGGAAAAAATTCGGTTAAGGCCAGGGGGAAAGAAAAAATATAAATTAAAACATAT
AGTATGGGCAAGCAGGGAGCTAGAACGATTCGCAGTTAATCCTGGCCTGTTAGAAACATCAGAAGGCTGT
AGACAAATACTGGGACAGCTACAACCATCCCTTCAGACAGGATCAGAAGAACTTAGATCATTATATAATA
CAGTAGCAACCCTCTATTGTGTGCATCAAAGGATAGAGATAAAAGACACCAAGGAAGCTTTAGACAAGAT
AGAGGAAGAGCAAAACAAAAGTAAGACCACCGCACAGCAAGCGGCCGCTGATCTTCAGACCTGGAGGAGG
AGATATGAGGGACAATTGGAGAAGTGAATTATATAAATATAAAGTAGTAAAAATTGAACCATTAGGAGTA
GCACCCACCAAGGCAAAGAGAAGAGTGGTGCAGAGAGAAAAAAGAGCAGTGGGAATAGGAGCTTTGTTCC
TTGGGTTCTTGGGAGCAGCAGGAAGCACTATGGGCGCAGCGTCAATGACGCTGACGGTACAGGCCAGACA
ATTATTGTCTGGTATAGTGCAGCAGCAGAACAATTTGCTGAGGGCTATTGAGGCGCAACAGCATCTGTTG
CAACTCACAGTCTGGGGCATCAAGCAGCTCCAGGCAAGAATCCTGGCTGTGGAAAGATACCTAAAGGATC
AACAGCTCCTGGGGATTTGGGGTTGCTCTGGAAAACTCATTTGCACCACTGCTGTGCCTTGGAATGCTAG
TTGGAGTAATAAATCTCTGGAACAGATTTGGAATCACACGACCTGGATGGAGTGGGACAGAGAAATTAAC
AATTACACAAGCTTAATACACTCCTTAATTGAAGAATCGCAAAACCAGCAAGAAAAGAATGAACAAGAAT
TATTGGAATTAGATAAATGGGCAAGTTTGTGGAATTGGTTTAACATAACAAATTGGCTGTGGTATATAAA
ATTATTCATAATGATAGTAGGAGGCTTGGTAGGTTTAAGAATAGTTTTTGCTGTACTTTCTATAGTGAAT
AGAGTTAGGCAGGGATATTCACCATTATCGTTTCAGACCCACCTCCCAACCCCGAGGGGACCCAGAGAGG
GCCTATTTCCCATGATTCCTTCATATTTGCATATACGATACAAGGCTGTTAGAGAGATAATTAGAATTAA
TTTGACTGTAAACACAAAGATATTAGTACAAAATACGTGACGTAGAAAGTAATAATTTCTTGGGTAGTTT
GCAGTTTTAAAATTATGTTTTAAAATGGACTATCATATGCTTACCGTAACTTGAAAGTATTTCGATTTCT
TGGCTTTATATATCTTGTGGAAAGGACGAAACACCGAACTATCACCAACATAATGGGTTTTAGAGCTAGA
AATAGCAAGTTAAAATAAGGCTAGTCCGTTATCAACTTGAAAAAGTGGCACCGAGTCGGTGCTTTTTTAA
GCTTGGCGTAACTAGATCTTGAGACAAATGGCAGTATTCATCCACAATTTTAAAAGAAAAGGGGGGATTG
GGGGGTACAGTGCAGGGGAAAGAATAGTAGACATAATAGCAACAGACATACAAACTAAAGAATTACAAAA
ACAAATTACAAAAATTCAAAATTTTCGGGTTTATTACAGGGACAGCAGAGATCCACTTTGGCGCCGGCTC
GAGGGGG
Features (pLannotate 1.2.2; 29 found; start..end, strand, type, name):
     14..80      +  CDS            small t antigen (fragment): SV40 (simian virus 40) small t antigen
    106..317     +  promoter       EF-1α core promoter: core promoter for human elongation factor EF-1α
    318..1256    +  intron         EF-1α intron A: intron upstream of the start codon of human EF-1α
   1278..1877    +  CDS            PuroR (fragment): puromycin N-acetyltransferase; pac from Streptomyces; confers resistance to puromycin
   1893..2481    +  misc_feature   WPRE: woodchuck hepatitis virus posttranscriptional regulatory element
   2532..2551    +  misc_feature   cPPT/CTS (fragment): central polypurine tract and central termination sequence of HIV-1
   2553..2786    +  LTR            3' LTR (ΔU3): self-inactivating 3' long terminal repeat (LTR) from HIV-1
   2864..2985    +  polyA_signal   SV40 poly(A) signal: SV40 polyadenylation signal
   3025..3160    +  rep_origin     SV40 ori: SV40 origin of replication
   3181..3199    -  promoter       T7 promoter: promoter for bacteriophage T7 RNA polymerase
   3207..3362    +  CDS            lacZα (fragment): LacZα fragment of β-galactosidase; lacZ fragment
   3367..3795    +  rep_origin     f1 ori (sequence partly withheld): f1 bacteriophage origin of replication; arrow indicates direction of (+) strand synthesis
   3848..3952    +  promoter       AmpR promoter: bla
   3953..4813    +  CDS            AmpR: β-lactamase; bla; confers resistance to ampicillin, carbenicillin, and related antibiotics
   4984..5572    +  rep_origin     ori: high-copy-number ColE1/pMB1/pBR322/pUC origin of replication
   5755..5847    +  CDS            lacI (fragment): lac repressor; lacI; The lac repressor binds to the lac operator to inhibit transcription in E. coli. This inhibition can be relieved by adding lactose or isopropyl-β-D-thiogalactopyranoside (IPTG).
   5860..5881    +  protein_bind   CAP binding site: CAP binding activates transcription in the presence of cAMP. E. coli catabolite activator protein
   5896..5926    +  promoter       lac promoter: promoter for the E. coli lac operon
   5934..5950    +  protein_bind   lac operator: The lac repressor binds to the lac operator to inhibit transcription in E. coli. This inhibition can be relieved by adding lactose or isopropyl-β-D-thiogalactopyranoside (IPTG). lac repressor encoded by lacI
   5995..6013    +  promoter       T3 promoter: promoter for bacteriophage T3 RNA polymerase
   6041..6267    +  promoter       RSV promoter: Rous sarcoma virus enhancer/promoter
   6268..6448    +  LTR            5' LTR (truncated): truncated 5' long terminal repeat (LTR) from HIV-1
   6495..6620    +  misc_feature   HIV-1 Ψ: packaging signal of human immunodeficiency virus type 1
   6604..6967    +  CDS            HIV-1 gag (fragment): gag protein from human immunodeficiency virus 1; gag
   7113..7346    +  misc_feature   RRE: The Rev response element (RRE) of HIV-1 allows for Rev-dependent mRNA export from the nucleus to the cytoplasm.
   7723..7749    +  CDS            Rev (fragment): human immunodeficiency virus 1 (HIV-1) Rev protein; rev; enhances nuclear export of unspliced and incompletely spliced viral mRNAs
   7753..7993    +  promoter       U6 promoter: RNA polymerase III promoter for human U6 snRNA
   8023..8098    +  misc_RNA       gRNA scaffold: guide RNA scaffold for the Streptococcus pyogenes CRISPR/Cas9 system
   8154..8271    +  misc_feature   cPPT/CTS: central polypurine tract and central termination sequence of HIV-1
