[The description below was written by a language model from this plasmid's Addgene catalogue record and pLannotate feature annotations shown in this document.]
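Description:
ITK gRNA (BRDN0001149258) is a third-generation lentiviral CRISPR guide plasmid built on the lentiGuide-Puro backbone and carrying a single guide RNA directed against human ITK, designed against the reference transcript NM_005546.3. It is about 8.3 kb, is propagated in E. coli from a high-copy ColE1/pUC-type origin with ampicillin selection (AmpR), and also carries an f1 origin and remnants of lac and phage promoter elements from the parental cloning vector.

The lentiviral transfer cassette begins with an RSV promoter fused to a truncated HIV-1 5' LTR, which drives Tat-independent transcription of the viral genome in packaging cells. This is followed by the Ψ packaging signal with a partial gag sequence and the Rev response element for Rev-dependent nuclear export. Downstream, the human U6 RNA polymerase III promoter expresses the ITK-targeting spacer joined to the Streptococcus pyogenes Cas9 gRNA scaffold. A cPPT/CTS element, which aids nuclear import of the reverse-transcribed genome, sits between this unit and a second cassette in which the EF-1α core promoter with its intron A drives puromycin N-acetyltransferase for selection of transduced mammalian cells. A WPRE enhances transcript expression, and the ΔU3 self-inactivating 3' LTR closes the provirus, followed by an SV40 poly(A) signal and SV40 origin.

The plasmid does not encode Cas9, so it is meant for use with a separate Cas9 vector such as lentiCas9-Blast or in cells that already express Cas9, to disrupt ITK. It belongs to a human kinome gRNA collection whose guides were chosen with optimized design rules for high on-target activity and reduced off-target effects.
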