Addgene plasmid #77447: ITK gRNA (BRDN0001149258)
Purpose: 3rd generation lentiviral gRNA plasmid targeting human ITK
Depositing lab: John Doench & David Root. Depositing organization: Broad Institute. Publication: Optimized sgRNA design to maximize activity and minimize off-target effects of CRISPR-Cas9. Doench JG, Fusi N, Sullender M, Hegde M, Vaimberg EW, Donovan KF, Smith I, Tothova Z, Wilen C, Orchard R, Virgin HW, Listgarten J, Root DE. Nat Biotechnol. 2016 Jan 18. doi: 10.1038/nbt.3437. PubMed 26780180.
Backbone
  Vector backbone: lentiGuide-Puro
  Backbone manufacturer: Zhang Lab (Addgene plasmid # 52963)
  Vector type: Mammalian Expression, Lentiviral, CRISPR
  Selectable markers: Puromycin
Growth in bacteria
  Bacterial resistance: Ampicillin, 100 μg/mL
  Growth temperature: 37°C
  Growth strain: DH5alpha
  Copy number: High Copy
Gene/Insert
  Gene/Insert name: ITK (alt names: ITK; NM_005546.3)
  gRNA/shRNA sequence: AACTATCACCAACATAATGG
  Species: H. sapiens (human)
  Entrez Gene: ITK (a.k.a. EMT, LPFS1, LYK, PSCTK2)
  Promoter: hU6
  Cloning method: Unknown
  Sequencing primers: 5′ U6-F; 3′ pS2-R
Terms and licenses: Academic/Nonprofit Terms; Industry Terms: Not Available to Industry
Depositor comments: The gRNA was designed to target the following Genbank reference sequence(s): NM_005546.3. Note that this plasmid does NOT contain Cas9. It should be used in conjunction with lentiCas9-Blast (Addgene #52962) or otherwise with cell lines already expressing Cas9. Browse the full kinome gRNA library at http://www.addgene.org/pooled-library/broadgpp-human-kinome/ or visit http://www.broadinstitute.org/rnai/public/ for detailed protocols and information.
How to cite: ITK gRNA (BRDN0001149258) was a gift from John Doench & David Root (Addgene plasmid # 77447 ; http://n2t.net/addgene:77447 ; RRID:Addgene_77447)
