>Addgene plasmid #77447 | ITK gRNA (BRDN0001149258) | depositor partial sequence | sequence record 144907 | Target Sequence
AACTATCACCAACATAATGG
