>Addgene plasmid #77447 | ITK gRNA (BRDN0001149258) | addgene partial sequence | sequence record 187777 | hU6-F
CGTAGAAAGTAATAATTTCTTGGGTAGTTTGCAGTTTTAAAATTATGTTTTAAAATGGACTATCATATGC
TTACCGTAACTTGAAAGTATTTCGATTTCTTGGCTTTATATATCTTGTGGAAAGGACGAAACACCGAACT
ATCACCAACATAATGGGTTTTAGAGCTAGAAATAGCAAGTTAAAATAAGGCTAGTCCGTTATCAACTTGA
AAAAGTGGCACCGAGTCGGTGCTTTTTTAAGCTTGGCGTAACTAGATCTTGAGACAAATGGCAGTATTCA
TCCACAATTTTAAAAGAAAAGGGGGGATTGGGGGGTACAGTGCAGGGGAAAGAATAGTAGACATAATAGC
AACAGACATACAAACTAAAGAATTACAAAAACAAATTACAAAAATTCAAAATTTTCGGGTTTATTACAGG
GACAGCAGAGATCCACTTTGGCGCCGGCTCGAGGGGGCCCGGGTGCAAAGATGGATAAAGTTTTAAACAG
AGAGGAATCTTTGCAGCTAATGGACCTTCTAGGTCTTGAAAGGAGTGGGAATTGGCTCCGGTGCCCGTCA
GTGGGCAGAG
